>Addgene plasmid #197782 | pMIN-0 | addgene full sequence | sequence record 393135 | Addgene NGS Result
ATCAATTGATCTTCTTGAAATCCTTTTTTTCTGCGCGTAATCTGCTGCTTGCAAACAAAAAAACCACCGC
TACCAGCGGTGGTTTGTTTGCCGGATCAAGAGCTACCAACTCTTTTTCCGAAGGTAACTGGCTTCAGCAG
AGCGCAGATACCAAATACTGTTCTTCTAGTGTAGCCGTAGTTAGGCCACCACTTCAAGAACTCTGTAGCA
CCGCCTACATACCTCGCTCTGCTAATCCTGTTACCAGTGGCTGCTTCCAGTGGCGATAAGTCGTGTCTTA
CCGGGTTGGACTCAAGACGATAGTTACCGGATAAGGCGCAGCGGTCGGGCTGAACGGGGGGTTCGTGCAC
ACAGCCCAGCTTGGAGCGAACGACCTACACCGAACTGAGATACCTACAGCGTGAGCTATGAGAAAGCGCC
ACGCTTCCCGAAGGGAGAAAGGCGGACAGGTATCCGGTAAGCGGCAGGGTCGGAACAGGAGAGCGCACGA
GGGAGCTTCCAGGGGGAAACGCCTGGTATCTTTATAGTCCTGTCGGGTTTCGCCACCTCTGACTTGAGCG
TCGATTTTTGTGATGCTCGTCAGGGGGGCGGAGCCTATGGAAAAACGCCAGCAACGCGGCCTTTTTACGG
TTCCTGGCCTTTTGCTGGCCTTTTGCTCACATGTTCTTTCCTGCGTTATCCCCTGATTCTGTGGATAACC
GTATTACCGCCTTTGAGTGATCACCGTTTTGCAGGTGCGGCCGCATTAGGCACCCCAGGCTTTACACTTT
ATGCTTCCGGCTCGTATAATGTGTGGATTTTGAGTTAGGATCCGTCGAGATTTTCAGGAGCTAAGGAAGC
TAAAATGGAGAAAAAAATCACTGGATATACCACCGTTGATATATCCCAATGGCATCGTAAAGAACATTTT
GAGGCATTTCAGTCAGTCGCTCAATGTACCTATAACCAGACCGTTCAGCTGGATATTACGGCCTTTTTAA
AGACCGTAAAGAAAAATAAGCACAAGTTTTATCCGGCCTTTATTCACATTCTTGCCCGCCTGATGAATGC
TCATCCGGAATTCCGTATGGCAATGAAAGACGGTGAGCTGGTGATATGGGATAGTGTTCACCCTTGTTAC
ACCGTTTTCCATGAGCAAACTGAAACGTTTTCATCGCTCTGGAGTGAATACCACGACGATTTCCGGCAGT
TTCTACACATATATTCGCAAGATGTGGCGTGTTACGGTGAAAACCTGGCCTATTTCCCTAAAGGGTTTAT
TGAGAATATGTTTTTCGTTTCAGCCAATCCCTGGGTGAGTTTCACCAGTTTTGATTTAAACGTGGCCAAT
ATGGACAACTTCTTCGCCCCCGTTTTCACCATGGGCAAATATTATACGCAAGGCGACAAGGTGCTGATGC
CGCTGGCGATTCAGGTTCATCATGCCGTTTGTGATGGCTTCCATGTCGGCAGAATGCTTAATGAATTACA
ACAGTACTGCGATGAGTGGCAGGCGGGGCGTAATCTAGAGGATCCGGCTTACTAAAAGCCAGATAACAGT
ATGCGTATTTGCGCGCTGATTTTTGCGGTATAAGAATATATACTGATATGTATACCCGAAGTATGTCAAA
AGGAGGTATGCTATGAAGCAGCGTATTACAGTGACAGTTGACAGCGACAGCTATCAGTTGCTCAAGGCAT
ATATGATGTCAATATCTCCGGTCTGGTAAGCACAACCATGCAGAATGAAGCCCGTCGTCTGCGTGCCGAA
CGCTGGAAAGCGGAAAATCAGGAAGGGATGGCTGAGGTCGCCCGGTTTATTGAAATGAACGGCTCTTTTG
CTGACGAGAACAGGGGCTGGTGAAATGCAGTTTAAGGTTTACACCTATAAAAGAGAGAGCCGTTATCGTC
TGTTTGTGGATGTACAGAGTGATATTATTGACACGCCCGGGCGACGGATGGTGATCCCCCTGGCCAGTGC
ACGTCTGCTGTCAGATAAAGTCTCCCGTGAACTTTACCCGGTGGTGCATATCGGGGATGAAAGCTGGCGC
ATGATGACCACCGATATGGCCAGTGTGCCGGTTTCCGTTATCGGGGAAGAAGTGGCTGATCTCAGCCACC
GCGAAAATGACATCAAAAACGCCATTAACCTGATGTTCTGGGGAATATAACACCTGCAAAAAGTGCAATT
AGATCCACGTTGTGTCTCAAAATCTCTGATGTTACATTGCACAAGATAAAAATATATCATCATGAACAAT
AAAACTGTCTGCTTACATAAACAGTAATACAATGGGTGTTATGAGCCATATTCAACGGGAAACGTCTTGT
TCGAGGCCGCGATTAAATTCCAACATGGATGCTGATTTATATGGGTATAAATGGGCTCGCGATAATGTCG
GGCAATCAGGTGCGACAATCTACCGATTGTATGGGAAGCCCGATGCGCCAGAGTTGTTTCTGAAACATGG
CAAAGGTAGCGTTGCCAATGATGTTACAGATGAGATGGTCAGACTAAACTGGCTGACGGAATTTATGCCT
CTTCCGACCATCAAGCATTTTATCCGTACTCCTGATGATGCATGGTTACTCACCACTGCGATCCCAGGGA
AAACAGCATTCCAGGTATTAGAAGAATATCCTGATTCAGGTGAAAATATTGTTGATGCGCTGGCAGTGTT
CCTGCGCCGGTTGCATTCGATTCCTGTTTGTAATTGTCCTTTTAACAGCGATCGCGTATTTCGTCTGGCT
CAGGCGCAATCACGAATGAATAACGGTTTGGTTGATGCGAGTGATTTTGATGACGAGCGTAATGGCTGGC
CTGTTGAACAAGTCTGGAAAGAAATGCATAAACTTTTGCCATTCTCACCGGATTCAGTCGTCACTCATGG
TGATTTCTCACTTGATAACCTTATTTTTGACGAGGGGAAATTAATAGGTTGTATTGATGTTGGACGAGTC
GGAATCGCAGACCGATACCAGGATCTTGCCATCCTATGGAACTGCCTCGGTGAGTTTTCTCCTTCATTAC
AGAAACGGCTTTTTCAAAAATATGGTATTGATAATCCTGATATGAATAAATTGCAGTTTCATTTGATGCT
CGATGAGTTTTTCTAATCAGAATTGGTTAATTGGTTGTAACACTGGCAGAGCATTACGCTGACTTGACGG
GACGGCGGCTTTGTTGA
Features (pLannotate 1.2.2; 7 found; start..end, strand, type, name):
     15..603     +  rep_origin     ori: high-copy-number ColE1/pMB1/pBR322/pUC origin of replication
    761..791     +  promoter       lac UV5 promoter: E. coli lac promoter with an "up" mutation
    815..844     +  promoter       cat promoter (fragment): promoter of the E. coli cat gene encoding chloramphenicol acetyltransferase
    845..1525    +  CDS            CmR: chloramphenicol acetyltransferase confers resistance to chloramphenicol
   1682..1840    +  CDS            ccdA (fragment): CCDA_ECO57 - Also known as H, letA. Experimental evidence at protein level: Swiss-Prot protein existence level 1. Antitoxin component of a type II toxin-antitoxin (TA) system which inhibits the post-segregational killing (PSK) of plasmid-free cells, also referred to as a plasmid addiction system. Binds to and blocks the activity of CcdB; will also remove bound CcdB protein from the CcdB-GyrA complex by forming a CcdA-CcdB complex, a process termed rejuvenation. Functions as a transcriptional corepressor for the ccdAB operon, repression also requires CcdB (By similarity). From Escherichia coli
   1845..2147    +  CDS            ccdB: CCDB_ECOLI - Also known as G, letB, letD. Experimental evidence at protein level: Swiss-Prot protein existence level 1. Toxic component of a type II toxin-antitoxin (TA) system, functioning in plasmid maintainence. Responsible for the post- segregational killing (PSK) of plasmid-free cells, also referred to as a plasmid addiction system. Half-life of over 2 hours. Cell killing by CcdB is accompanied by filamentation, defects in chromosome and plasmid segregation, defects in cell division, formation of anucleate cells, decreased DNA synthesis and plasmid loss. Interferes with the activity of DN
   2281..3096    +  CDS            KanR: aminoglycoside phosphotransferase; aph(3')-Ia; confers resistance to kanamycin in bacteria or G418 (Geneticin®) in eukaryotes
