[The description below was written by a language model from this plasmid's Addgene catalogue record and pLannotate feature annotations shown in this document.]
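Description:
pMIN-0 is an empty Level 2 destination vector from a modular plant genome engineering toolkit. It provides a deliberately minimal, non-T-DNA backbone derived from pUC19. At about 3.2 kb, it carries only what is needed for propagation in E. coli: a high-copy ColE1/pUC-type origin of replication and a kanamycin resistance gene (aph(3')-Ia) that serves as the backbone marker. The annotation shows no T-DNA borders, plant selectable markers or broad-host-range replication functions. This fits its description as a non-T-DNA alternative, so assemblies built in it would be expected to reach plant cells by direct DNA delivery rather than Agrobacterium transfer, although the record does not name a delivery method.

The position where an insert would go is occupied by a counter-selectable dropout cassette. It consists of a chloramphenicol acetyltransferase gene with its cat promoter fragment (a lac UV5 promoter lies just upstream), followed by a ccdA fragment and an intact ccdB toxin gene. CcdB poisons DNA gyrase and kills standard cloning strains, so the empty vector must be maintained in a ccdB-tolerant strain under chloramphenicol plus kanamycin selection. When lower-level modules are assembled into the vector, the CmR–ccdB cassette is presumably displaced, and transformation into an ordinary strain with kanamycin then selects against unmodified parental plasmid. The feature table does not annotate the cloning or recombination sites flanking the cassette, so the assembly chemistry is not stated in the record. No gene or insert is present.
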