Addgene plasmid #197782: pMIN-0
Purpose: (Empty Backbone) Level 2 destination vector: minimal (non-T-DNA) backbone
Depositing lab: Daniel Voytas. Depositing organization: University of Minnesota. Publication: An extensible vector toolkit and parts library for advanced engineering of plant genomes. Chamness JC, Kumar J, Cruz AJ, Rhuby E, Holum MJ, Cody JP, Tibebu R, Gamo ME, Starker CG, Zhang F, Voytas DF. Plant Genome. 2023 Mar 9:e20312. doi: 10.1002/tpg2.20312. PubMed 36896468.
Backbone
  Vector backbone: derived from pUC19
  Backbone manufacturer: Self-made
  Vector type: Unspecified
Growth in bacteria
  Bacterial resistance: Chloramphenicol and Kanamycin, 25 & 50 μg/mL
  Growth temperature: 37°C
  Growth strain: ccdB Survival
  Copy number: High Copy
Gene/Insert
  Gene/Insert name: None
Terms and licenses: Academic/Nonprofit Terms; Industry Terms: Not Available to Industry
Depositor comments: Please visit https://www.biorxiv.org/content/10.1101/2022.10.15.511792v1 for bioRxiv preprint.
How to cite: pMIN-0 was a gift from Daniel Voytas (Addgene plasmid # 197782 ; http://n2t.net/addgene:197782 ; RRID:Addgene_197782)
